>Addgene plasmid #195705 | pGEX SYT9 C2B D330, 332N | addgene full sequence | sequence record 383653 | Addgene NGS Result
GCGCACTCCCGTTCTGGATAATGTTTTTTGCGCCGACATCATAACGGTTCTGGCAAATATTCTGAAATGA
GCTGTTGACAATTAATCATCGGCTCGTATAATGTGTGGAATTGTGAGCGGATAACAATTTCACACAGGAA
ACAGTATTCATGTCCCCTATACTAGGTTATTGGAAAATTAAGGGCCTTGTGCAACCCACTCGACTTCTTT
TGGAATATCTTGAAGAAAAATATGAAGAGCATTTGTATGAGCGCGATGAAGGTGATAAATGGCGAAACAA
AAAGTTTGAATTGGGTTTGGAGTTTCCCAATCTTCCTTATTATATTGATGGTGATGTTAAATTAACACAG
TCTATGGCCATCATACGTTATATAGCTGACAAGCACAACATGTTGGGTGGTTGTCCAAAAGAGCGTGCAG
AGATTTCAATGCTTGAAGGAGCGGTTTTGGATATTAGATACGGTGTTTCGAGAATTGCATATAGTAAAGA
CTTTGAAACTCTCAAAGTTGATTTTCTTAGCAAGCTACCTGAAATGCTGAAAATGTTCGAAGATCGTTTA
TGTCATAAAACATATTTAAATGGTGATCATGTAACCCATCCTGACTTCATGTTGTATGACGCTCTTGATG
TTGTTTTATACATGGACCCAATGTGCCTGGATGCGTTCCCAAAATTAGTTTGTTTTAAAAAACGTATTGA
AGCTATCCCACAAATTGATAAGTACTTGAAATCCAGCAAGTATATAGCATGGCCTTTGCAGGGCTGGCAA
GCCACGTTTGGTGGTGGCGACCATCCTCCAAAATCGGATCTGGTTCCGCGTGGATCCAAAGAGGAGCAAG
AGAAACTGGGGGACATCTGCTTCTCTCTCCGTTATGTCCCCACGGCCGGGAAGCTCACCGTCATTGTCTT
GGAAGCTAAAAACCTGAAGAAAATGGATGTAGGAGGACTCTCAGATCCCTATGTGAAGGTGCACCTGCTC
CAGGGAGGTAAAAAGGTTCGCAAGAAGAAAACCACCATTAAGAAGAACACCCTGAACCCCTATTACAACG
AGGCCTTCAGCTTTGAGGTGCCCTGTGACCAGGTGCAGAAAGTCCAGGTGGAGCTGACTGTTCTGAATTA
TAACAAACTGGGGAAGAATGAGGCCATCGGGAGAGTGGCGGTGGGCGCAGCAGTCGGTGGGGCTGGCCTG
CGGCACTGGGCTGACATGTTGGCCAACCCCAGGCGCCCCATTGCCCAGTGGCACTCTCTGCGGCCCCCTG
ACAGAGCCAGGCCAATACCTGCACCCTGAGAATTCATCGTGACTGACTGACGATCTGCCTCGCGCGTTTC
GGTGATGACGGTGAAAACCTCTGACACATGCAGCTCCCGGAGACGGTCACAGCTTGTCTGTAAGCGGATG
CCGGGAGCAGACAAGCCCGTCAGGGCGCGTCAGCGGGTGTTGGCGGGTGTCGGGGCGCAGCCATGACCCA
GTCACGTAGCGATAGCGGAGTGTATAATTCTTGAAGACGAAAGGGCCTCGTGATACGCCTATTTTTATAG
GTTAATGTCATGATAATAATGGTTTCTTAGACGTCAGGTGGCACTTTTCGGGGAAATGTGCGCGGAACCC
CTATTTGTTTATTTTTCTAAATACATTCAAATATGTATCCGCTCATGAGACAATAACCCTGATAAATGCT
TCAATAATATTGAAAAAGGAAGAGTATGAGTATTCAACATTTCCGTGTCGCCCTTATTCCCTTTTTTGCG
GCATTTTGCCTTCCTGTTTTTGCTCACCCAGAAACGCTGGTGAAAGTAAAAGATGCTGAAGATCAGTTGG
GTGCACGAGTGGGTTACATCGAACTGGATCTCAACAGCGGTAAGATCCTTGAGAGTTTTCGCCCCGAAGA
ACGTTTTCCAATGATGAGCACTTTTAAAGTTCTGCTATGTGGCGCGGTATTATCCCGTGTTGACGCCGGG
CAAGAGCAACTCGGTCGCCGCATACACTATTCTCAGAATGACTTGGTTGAGTACTCACCAGTCACAGAAA
AGCATCTTACGGATGGCATGACAGTAAGAGAATTATGCAGTGCTGCCATAACCATGAGTGATAACACTGC
GGCCAACTTACTTCTGACAACGATCGGAGGACCGAAGGAGCTAACCGCTTTTTTGCACAACATGGGGGAT
CATGTAACTCGCCTTGATCGTTGGGAACCGGAGCTGAATGAAGCCATACCAAACGACGAGCGTGACACCA
CGATGCCTGCAGCAATGGCAACAACGTTGCGCAAACTATTAACTGGCGAACTACTTACTCTAGCTTCCCG
GCAACAATTAATAGACTGGATGGAGGCGGATAAAGTTGCAGGACCACTTCTGCGCTCGGCCCTTCCGGCT
GGCTGGTTTATTGCTGATAAATCTGGAGCCGGTGAGCGTGGGTCTCGCGGTATCATTGCAGCACTGGGGC
CAGATGGTAAGCCCTCCCGTATCGTAGTTATCTACACGACGGGGAGTCAGGCAACTATGGATGAACGAAA
TAGACAGATCGCTGAGATAGGTGCCTCACTGATTAAGCATTGGTAACTGTCAGACCAAGTTTACTCATAT
ATACTTTAGATTGATTTAAAACTTCATTTTTAATTTAAAAGGATCTAGGTGAAGATCCTTTTTGATAATC
TCATGACCAAAATCCCTTAACGTGAGTTTTCGTTCCACTGAGCGTCAGACCCCGTAGAAAAGATCAAAGG
ATCTTCTTGAGATCCTTTTTTTCTGCGCGTAATCTGCTGCTTGCAAACAAAAAAACCACCGCTACCAGCG
GTGGTTTGTTTGCCGGATCAAGAGCTACCAACTCTTTTTCCGAAGGTAACTGGCTTCAGCAGAGCGCAGA
TACCAAATACTGTCCTTCTAGTGTAGCCGTAGTTAGGCCACCACTTCAAGAACTCTGTAGCACCGCCTAC
ATACCTCGCTCTGCTAATCCTGTTACCAGTGGCTGCTGCCAGTGGCGATAAGTCGTGTCTTACCGGGTTG
GACTCAAGACGATAGTTACCGGATAAGGCGCAGCGGTCGGGCTGAACGGGGGGTTCGTGCACACAGCCCA
GCTTGGAGCGAACGACCTACACCGAACTGAGATACCTACAGCGTGAGCTATGAGAAAGCGCCACGCTTCC
CGAAGGGAGAAAGGCGGACAGGTATCCGGTAAGCGGCAGGGTCGGAACAGGAGAGCGCACGAGGGAGCTT
CCAGGGGGAAACGCCTGGTATCTTTATAGTCCTGTCGGGTTTCGCCACCTCTGACTTGAGCGTCGATTTT
TGTGATGCTCGTCAGGGGGGCGGAGCCTATGGAAAAACGCCAGCAACGCGGCCTTTTTACGGTTCCTGGC
CTTTTGCTGGCCTTTTGCTCACATGTTCTTTCCTGCGTTATCCCCTGATTCTGTGGATAACCGTATTACC
GCCTTTGAGTGAGCTGATACCGCTCGCCGCAGCCGAACGACCGAGCGCAGCGAGTCAGTGAGCGAGGAAG
CGGAAGAGCGCCTGATGCGGTATTTTCTCCTTACGCATCTGTGCGGTATTTCACACCGCATAAATTCCGA
CACCATCGAATGGCGCAAAACCTTTCGCGGTATGGCATGATAGCGCCCGGAAGAGAGTCAATTCAGGGTG
GTGAATGTGAAACCAGTAACGTTATACGATGTCGCAGAGTATGCCGGTGTCTCTTATCAGACCGTTTCCC
GCGTGGTGAACCAGGCCAGCCACGTTTCTGCGAAAACGCGGGAAAAAGTGGAAGCGGCGATGGCGGAGCT
GAATTACATTCCCAACCGCGTGGCACAACAACTGGCGGGCAAACAGTCGTTGCTGATTGGCGTTGCCACC
TCCAGTCTGGCCCTGCACGCGCCGTCGCAAATTGTCGCGGCGATTAAATCTCGCGCCGATCAACTGGGTG
CCAGCGTGGTGGTGTCGATGGTAGAACGAAGCGGCGTCGAAGCCTGTAAAGCGGCGGTGCACAATCTTCT
CGCGCAACGCGTCAGTGGGCTGATCATTAACTATCCGCTGGATGACCAGGATGCCATTGCTGTGGAAGCT
GCCTGCACTAATGTTCCGGCGTTATTTCTTGATGTCTCTGACCAGACACCCATCAACAGTATTATTTTCT
CCCATGAAGACGGTACGCGACTGGGCGTGGAGCATCTGGTCGCATTGGGTCACCAGCAAATCGCGCTGTT
AGCGGGCCCATTAAGTTCTGTCTCGGCGCGTCTGCGTCTGGCTGGCTGGCATAAATATCTCACTCGCAAT
CAAATTCAGCCGATAGCGGAACGGGAAGGCGACTGGAGTGCCATGTCCGGTTTTCAACAAACCATGCAAA
TGCTGAATGAGGGCATCGTTCCCACTGCGATGCTGGTTGCCAACGATCAGATGGCGCTGGGCGCAATGCG
CGCCATTACCGAGTCCGGGCTGCGCGTTGGTGCGGATATCTCGGTAGTGGGATACGACGATACCGAAGAC
AGCTCATGTTATATCCCGCCGTTAACCACCATCAAACAGGATTTTCGCCTGCTGGGGCAAACCAGCGTGG
ACCGCTTGCTGCAACTCTCTCAGGGCCAGGCGGTGAAGGGCAATCAGCTGTTGCCCGTCTCACTGGTGAA
AAGAAAAACCACCCTGGCGCCCAATACGCAAACCGCCTCTCCCCGCGCGTTGGCCGATTCATTAATGCAG
CTGGCACGACAGGTTTCCCGACTGGAAAGCGGGCAGTGAGCGCAACGCAATTAATGTAAGTTAGCTCACT
CATTAGGCACCCCAGGCTTTACACTTTATGCTTCCGGCTCGTATGTTGTGTGGAATTGTGAGCGGATAAC
AATTTCACACAGGAAACAGCTATGACCATGATTACGGATTCACTGGCCGTCGTTTTACAACGTCGTGACT
GGGAAAACCCTGGCGTTACCCAACTTAATCGCCTTGCAGCACATCCCCCTTTCGCCAGCTGGCGTAATAG
CGAAGAGGCCCGCACCGATCGCCCTTCCCAACAGTTGCGCAGCCTGAATGGCGAATGGCGCTTTGCCTGG
TTTCCGGCACCAGAAGCGGTGCCGGAAAGCTGGCTGGAGTGCGATCTTCCTGAGGCCGATACTGTCGTCG
TCCCCTCAAACTGGCAGATGCACGGTTACGATGCGCCCATCTACACCAACGTGACCTATCCCATTACGGT
CAATCCGCCGTTTGTTCCCACGGAGAATCCGACGGGTTGTTACTCGCTCACATTTAATGTTGATGAAAGC
TGGCTACAGGAAGGCCAGACGCGAATTATTTTTGATGGCGTTGGAATTAGCTTATCGACTGCACGGTGCA
CCAATGCTTCTGGCGTCAGGCAGCCATCGGAAGCTGTGGTATGGCTGTGCAGGTCGTAAATCACTGCATA
ATTCGTGTCGCTCAAG
Features (pLannotate 1.2.2; 17 found; start..end, strand, type, name):
     75..103     +  promoter       tac promoter: strong E. coli promoter; hybrid between the trp and lac UV5 promoters
    111..127     +  protein_bind   lac operator: The lac repressor binds to the lac operator to inhibit transcription in E. coli. This inhibition can be relieved by adding lactose or isopropyl-β-D-thiogalactopyranoside (IPTG). lac repressor encoded by lacI
    150..803     +  CDS            GST26_SCHJA: Experimental evidence at protein level: Swiss-Prot protein existence level 1. GST isoenzymes appear to play a central role in the parasite detoxification system. Other functions are also suspected including a role in increasing the solubility of haematin in the parasite gut. From Schistosoma japonicum (Blood fluke).
    753..1286    +  CDS            SYT5 (fragment): SYT5_HUMAN - Experimental evidence at protein level: Swiss-Prot protein existence level 1. May be involved in Ca(2+)-dependent exocytosis of secretory vesicles through Ca(2+) and phospholipid binding to the C2 domain or may serve as Ca(2+) sensors in the process of vesicular trafficking and exocytosis. Regulates the Ca(2+)-dependent secretion of norepinephrine in PC12 cells. Required for export from the endocytic recycling compartment to the cell surface (By similarity). From Homo sapiens (Human).
   1315..1354    +  CDS            rop (fragment): Rop protein, which maintains plasmids at low copy number; rop
   1456..1496    +  misc_feature   bom (fragment): basis of mobility region from pBR322
   1601..1705    +  promoter       AmpR promoter: bla
   1706..2566    +  CDS            AmpR: β-lactamase; bla; confers resistance to ampicillin, carbenicillin, and related antibiotics
   2737..3325    +  rep_origin     ori: high-copy-number ColE1/pMB1/pBR322/pUC origin of replication
   3511..3562    -  misc_feature   bom (fragment): basis of mobility region from pBR322
   3569..3646    +  promoter       lacI promoter: lacI
   3647..4729    +  CDS            lacI: lac repressor; lacI; The lac repressor binds to the lac operator to inhibit transcription in E. coli. This inhibition can be relieved by adding lactose or isopropyl-β-D-thiogalactopyranoside (IPTG).
   4742..4763    +  protein_bind   CAP binding site: CAP binding activates transcription in the presence of cAMP. E. coli catabolite activator protein
   4778..4808    +  promoter       lac promoter: promoter for the E. coli lac operon
   4816..4832    +  protein_bind   lac operator: The lac repressor binds to the lac operator to inhibit transcription in E. coli. This inhibition can be relieved by adding lactose or isopropyl-β-D-thiogalactopyranoside (IPTG). lac repressor encoded by lacI
   4852..5025    +  CDS            lacZα: LacZα fragment of β-galactosidase; lacZ fragment
   5289..5405    -  CDS            yciV (fragment): RNAAM_ECOLI - Also known as trpH From Escherichia coli (strain K12).
