[The description below was written by a language model from this plasmid's Addgene catalogue record and pLannotate feature annotations shown in this document.]
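Description:
pGEX SYT9 C2B D330, 332N is a bacterial expression plasmid built on a pGEX backbone for producing a GST-tagged fragment of mouse synaptotagmin 9 in E. coli. It replicates from a high-copy ColE1/pMB1-type origin and is selected with ampicillin through the β-lactamase (AmpR) gene and its own promoter. Expression is driven by the strong hybrid tac promoter followed by a lac operator, and the plasmid carries its own lacI gene. Transcription is therefore repressed until an inducer such as IPTG is added. Residual pGEX backbone elements, including bom and rop fragments, a lac promoter/lacZα segment and a short E. coli yciV fragment, are also annotated but play no evident role in the payload.

The open reading frame begins with Schistosoma japonicum glutathione S-transferase, fused at its C-terminus to the insert, giving an N-terminal GST tag suited to glutathione affinity purification. According to the record, the insert encodes amino acids 253-344 of mouse SYT9, corresponding to the C2B domain, with aspartates 330 and 332 changed to asparagine. The record does not explain the purpose of these substitutions. The automated annotation labels the insert as a fragment matching human SYT5, and the linked gene entry is Syt5 (SytV), which appears to reflect the overlapping nomenclature of these synaptotagmin isoforms rather than a different insert. The annotated match also spans more sequence than a 92-residue fragment would need and overlaps the end of GST, so its boundaries should be treated as approximate. The cloning sites are not recorded. The associated study examined synaptotagmin 9 in substance P secretion and spontaneous neurotransmitter release in striatal neurons. The plasmid would typically supply recombinant mutant C2B protein for biochemical comparison with the wild-type domain.
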