Addgene plasmid #195705: pGEX SYT9 C2B D330, 332N
Purpose: Bacterial expression plasmid encoding GST-tagged SYT9 C2B domain with D330, 332N mutations
Depositing lab: Edwin Chapman. Depositing organization: University of Wisconsin, Madison. Publication: Synaptotagmin 9 Modulates Spontaneous Neurotransmitter Release in Striatal Neurons by Regulating Substance P Secretion. Seibert MJ, Evans CS, Stanley KS, Wu Z, Chapman ER. J Neurosci. 2023 Mar 1;43(9):1475-1491. doi: 10.1523/JNEUROSCI.1857-22.2023. Epub 2023 Feb 2. PubMed 36732068.
Backbone
  Vector backbone: pGEX
  Vector type: Bacterial Expression
Growth in bacteria
  Bacterial resistance: Ampicillin, 100 μg/mL
  Growth temperature: 37°C
  Growth strain: DH5alpha
  Growth instructions: Use BL21 for protein expression
  Copy number: High Copy
Gene/Insert
  Gene/Insert name: Syt9
  Species: M. musculus (mouse)
  Mutation: encodes amino acids 253-344 of mouse SYT9 with D330, 332N mutations
  Entrez Gene: Syt5 (a.k.a. SytV)
  Tag / fusion protein: GST (N terminal on backbone)
  Cloning method: Restriction Enzyme; 5′ cloning site Unknown (unknown if destroyed); 3′ cloning site Unknown (unknown if destroyed)
Terms and licenses: Academic/Nonprofit Terms; Industry Terms: Not Available to Industry
Depositor comments: Please visit https://www.biorxiv.org/content/10.1101/2022.04.18.488681v2 for bioRxiv preprint.
How to cite: pGEX SYT9 C2B D330, 332N was a gift from Edwin Chapman (Addgene plasmid # 195705 ; http://n2t.net/addgene:195705 ; RRID:Addgene_195705)
